Addgene plasmid #13698: cmv 16 E7 H2P
Depositing lab: Karl Munger. Depositing organization: Harvard Medical School.
Backbone
  Vector backbone: pCMV bam neo
  Backbone size w/o insert (bp): 6550
  Vector type: Mammalian Expression
  Selectable markers: Neomycin (select with G418)
Growth in bacteria
  Bacterial resistance: Ampicillin, 100 μg/mL
  Growth temperature: 37°C
  Growth strain: DH5alpha
  Copy number: High Copy
Gene/Insert
  Gene/Insert name: HPV 16 E7 H2P (alt name: HPV 16 E7)
  Species: H. sapiens (human)
  Insert size (bp): 300
  Mutation: aa 2 from H to P
  GenBank ID: AY089955
  Entrez Gene: E7 (a.k.a. HpV16gp2)
  Cloning method: Restriction Enzyme; 5′ cloning site BamH1 (not destroyed); 3′ cloning site BamH1 (destroyed during cloning)
  Sequencing primers: 5′ B glob intron-F; 3′ B glob-pA-R
Terms and licenses: Academic/Nonprofit Terms; Industry Terms: Not Available to Industry
How to cite: cmv 16 E7 H2P was a gift from Karl Munger (Addgene plasmid # 13698 ; http://n2t.net/addgene:13698 ; RRID:Addgene_13698)
