[The description below was written by a language model from this plasmid's Addgene catalogue record.]
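Description:
cmv 16 E7 H2P is a mammalian expression plasmid built on the pCMV bam neo backbone (about 6.55 kb without insert) that carries a point-mutant form of the human papillomavirus type 16 E7 oncoprotein. In bacteria it is maintained as a high-copy plasmid under ampicillin selection. In mammalian cells a neomycin resistance marker allows G418 selection of stably transfected populations. The record does not list the bacterial origin or the promoter explicitly. The backbone name implies that a cytomegalovirus promoter drives expression, and the recommended sequencing primers, which anneal in a beta-globin intron and a beta-globin polyadenylation region, suggest the insert sits between these RNA-processing elements.

The insert is roughly 300 bp, consistent with the short E7 open reading frame, and was cloned through BamHI sites, with the 5′ site retained and the 3′ site destroyed during cloning. It carries a single substitution, histidine to proline at amino acid 2 (H2P), near the extreme N-terminus of the protein. No epitope tags or reporters are recorded. The catalogue lists the species as human, but the gene itself is of viral origin, from HPV16.

The record does not state the intended purpose. A construct of this kind would typically be used alongside wild-type E7 and other mutants, in transient transfection or G418-selected stable lines, to test how N-terminal residues contribute to E7's biological activities. E7 is generally known for binding and inactivating the retinoblastoma tumour suppressor family and for promoting cell-cycle deregulation and transformation.
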