>Addgene plasmid #13698 | cmv 16 E7 H2P | addgene partial sequence | sequence record 20018 | 13698 with Bglob-intron-F
CACTGNTTTGAGATGAGGATAAAATACTCTGAGTCCAAACCGGGCCCCTCTGCTAACCATGTTCATGCCT
TCTTCTCTTTCCTACAGCTCCTGGGCAACGTGCTGGTTGTTGTGCTGTCTCATCATTTTGGCAAAGAATT
CCTCGACGGATCCACCATGCCTGGAGATACACCTACATTGCATGAATATATGTTAGATTTGCAACCAGAG
ACAACTGATCTCTACTGTTATGAGCAATTAAATGACAGCTCAGAGGAGGAGGATGAAATAGATGGTCCAG
CTGGACAAGCAGAACCGGACAGAGCCCATTACAATATTGTAACCTTTTGTTGCAAGTGTGACTCTACGCT
TCGGTTGTGCGTACAAAGCACACACGTAGACATTCGTACTTTGGAAGACCTGTTAATGGGCACACTAGGA
ATTGTGTGCCCCATCTGTTCTCAGAAACCATAAAGATCTCGTCGAGGAATTCACTCCTCAGGTGCAGGCT
GCCTATCAGAAGGTGGTGGCTGGTGTGGCCAATGCCCTGGCTCACAAATACCACTGAGATCTTTTTCCCT
CTGCCAAAAATTATGGGGACATCATGAAGCCCCTTGAGCATCTGACTTCTGGCTAATAAAGGAAATTTAT
TTTCATTGCAATAGTGTGTTGGAATTTTTTGTGTCTCTCACTCGGAAGGACATATGGGAGGGCAAATCAT
TTAAAACATCAGAATGAGTATTTGGTTTAGAGTTTGGCAACATATGCCCATATGCTGGCTGCCATGAACA
AAGTTGGCTATAAAAGTCATCNNTTATTGAAACGCCCCTGCTGTCATTCTTATCANAGAAANCT
